Addgene plasmid #220277: LLhScrR-pHG165a
Purpose: Constitutive expression of a chimeric LacI:ScrR transcription repressor
Depositing lab: Liskin Swint-Kruse. Depositing organization: University of Kansas Medical Center.
Backbone
  Vector backbone: pHG165a
  Backbone manufacturer: Jonathan Kuhn (Stewart et al. 1986 PMID: 3012611)
  Modifications to backbone: The residual LacI C-terminal codons at a second locus in the original pHG165 vector were removed to facilitate mutagenesis.
  Vector type: Bacterial Expression
Growth in bacteria
  Bacterial resistance: Ampicillin, 100 μg/mL
  Growth temperature: 37°C
  Growth strain: DH5alpha
  Copy number: Low Copy
Gene/Insert
  Gene/Insert name: LLhScrR (alt name: LacI:ScrR transcription repressor)
  Species: Synthetic
  Cloning method: Ligation Independent Cloning
  Sequencing primers: 5′ n/a
Terms and licenses: Academic/Nonprofit Terms; Industry Terms: Not Available to Industry
How to cite: LLhScrR-pHG165a was a gift from Liskin Swint-Kruse (Addgene plasmid # 220277 ; http://n2t.net/addgene:220277 ; RRID:Addgene_220277)
