[The description below was written by a language model from this plasmid's Addgene catalogue record and pLannotate feature annotations shown in this document.]
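Description:
LLhScrR-pHG165a is a bacterial expression plasmid of about 4.2 kb, built on pHG165a, a derivative of the low-copy vector pHG165. In pHG165a the residual LacI C-terminal codons present at a second locus of the original vector were removed to make mutagenesis of the insert easier. The backbone has a pBR322-like architecture. It carries a ColE1/pMB1-family origin together with the rop gene, whose product restrains copy number, consistent with the catalogue's low-copy designation. A bom (basis of mobility) region is also present. Selection is by ampicillin through a β-lactamase gene driven by its own bla promoter. The annotation also picks up a fragment of lacZα and a predicted E. coli open reading frame (YPB1_ECOLX), both apparently carried over from the backbone.

The payload is LLhScrR, a synthetic chimeric transcription repressor combining LacI and ScrR sequences. It was inserted by ligation-independent cloning and sits just downstream of the lacIq promoter, a mutant lacI promoter in which a single base change raises expression roughly tenfold. This provides constitutive, inducer-independent production of the repressor. The automated feature table recognises only a short lacI-like fragment at the start of the coding region (roughly 200 nt). This suggests that LacI supplies the N-terminal portion of the chimera. The rest of the insert, presumably the ScrR-derived part, is unannotated, and the record does not state the exact domain boundaries. The stated purpose is constitutive expression of this LacI:ScrR repressor in E. coli. The backbone modification indicates the plasmid is also meant as a template for mutagenesis of the chimera.
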