Features (pLannotate 1.2.2; 9 found; start..end, strand, type, name):
      1..76      +  promoter       lacIq promoter: lacI (mutant); In the lacIq allele, a single base change in the promoter boosts expression of the lacI gene about 10-fold.
     89..292     +  CDS            lacI (fragment): LACI_KLEPN - Protein predicted: Swiss-Prot protein existence level 4. Repressor of the lactose operon. Binds lactose as an inducer. From Klebsiella pneumoniae.
   1200..1580    -  CDS            YPB1_ECOLX: Protein predicted: Swiss-Prot protein existence level 4. From Escherichia coli.
   1597..1788    +  CDS            rop: Rop protein, which maintains plasmids at low copy number; rop
   1890..2030    +  misc_feature   bom: basis of mobility region from pBR322
   2216..2804    -  rep_origin     ori: high-copy-number ColE1/pMB1/pBR322/pUC origin of replication
   2975..3835    -  CDS            AmpR: β-lactamase; bla; confers resistance to ampicillin, carbenicillin, and related antibiotics
   3836..3940    -  promoter       AmpR promoter: bla
   4057..4211    -  CDS            lacZα (fragment): LacZα fragment of β-galactosidase; lacZ fragment
>Addgene plasmid #220277 | LLhScrR-pHG165a | addgene full sequence | sequence record 436471 | Addgene NGS Result
CACCATCGAATGGTGCAAAACCTTTCGCGGTATGGCATGATAGCGCCCGGAAGAGAGTCAATTCAGGGTG
GTGAATATGAAACCGGTTACTTTATACGACGTTGCCGAATATGCCGGTGTGAGTTATCAGACCGTGAGTC
GCGTGGTGAATCAAGCTAGCCACGTTAGCGCCAAAACCCGTGAAAAAGTGGAAGCCGCCATGGCCGAACT
GAACTATATCCCGAATCGCGTGGCCCAGCAGCTGGCCGGTAAACAGAGCCAGCTGATCGGTTTAGTGTTC
CCGAGTGTTAGCCATCCGTTCTTTGGCGAACTGATCGAAACTTTAGAACGCAAGCTGTTCGTGCAAGGTT
ACAAAGTGATTTTATGCGACAGCGAGAAAGATCCGGAAAAAGAACGCGCCTATCTGCGCATGCTGGCCGC
CAACAAAGTGGATGGTGTGATCACCGGCAGTCACAATCTGGCCATCAACGAGTATGAGAACGTGTCTTTA
CCGATCGTGAGTTTTGACCGCTTTCTGGCACCGGGCATTCCGATCGTGAGCAGCCAGAACTTTCAAGGTG
GCCAGAAGGCAACCGAAGCTTTATTTGCCAGTGGCGCCCAGAAGATCGCCATCATTACCGGTGCCAACAA
TACCGGCGCCCCGAGTGATTATCGTCTGGCTGGTTACAAGCAGACCATGGAAAAGTACGGCGCCGAGAAG
ACCATCTTACAGATTGACAATGGCACCAGCACCACTTTAAAGAATTTAGAAATCGAGCGCTTACTGCAGA
ACAAGACCGTGGACGGCATTTTCTGCACCGATGATCTGACCGCCATCACCGTGATGAACATTGCCCAGAA
ATTAAAAATCAGCATTCCGGAGGAGCTGAAGGTGATTGGCTACGACGGCACCAAACTGATCAAACGCATT
GCCCCTCAGCTGAGCACCATTGTGCAACCGATCGACGAGATGTGTGACGTGATGATCGATCTGCTGCTGC
GTCGTATGAAGGACCCGGATGTGGCTTTAGAGGAAAACTATCCGATTCCGATCCAGCTGTCTTTAAGCGA
GAGTTGTTGATGAGAATTCGTAATAATATAGCTCTAGATTAATTGCGCCCGTTAACGGCGGGCAGCGTTG
GGTCCTGGCCACGGGTGCGCATGATCGTGCTCCTGTCGTTGAGGACCCGGCTAGGCTGGCGGGGTTGCCT
TACTGGTTAGCAGAATGAATCACCGATACGCGAGCGAACGTGAAGCGACTGCTGCTGCAAAACGTCTGCG
ACCTGAGCAACAACATGAATGGTCTTCGGTTTCCGTGTTTCGTAAAGTCTGGAAACGCGGAAGTCAGCGC
CCTGCACCATTATGTTCCGGATCTGCATCGCAGGATGCTGCTGGCTACCCTGTGGAACACCTACATCTGT
ATTAACGAAGCGCTGGCATTGACCCTGAGTGATTTTTCTCTGGTCCCGCCGCATCCATACCGCCAGTTGT
TTACCCTCACAACGTTCCAGTAACCGGGCATGTTCATCATCAGTAACCCGTATCGTGAGCATCCTCTCTC
GTTTCATCGGTATCATTACCCCCATGAACAGAAATCCCCCTTACACGGAGGCATCAGTGACCAAACAGGA
AAAAACCGCCCTTAACATGGCCCGCTTTATCAGAAGCCAGACATTAACGCTTCTGGAGAAACTCAACGAG
CTGGACGCGGATGAACAGGCAGACATCTGTGAATCGCTTCACGACCACGCTGATGAGCTTTACCGCAGCT
GCCTCGCGCGTTTCGGTGATGACGGTGAAAACCTCTGACACATGCAGCTCCCGGAGACGGTCACAGCTTG
TCTGTAAGCGGATGCCGGGAGCAGACAAGCCCGTCAGGGCGCGTCAGCGGGTGTTGGCGGGTGTCGGGGC
GCAGCCATGACCCAGTCACGTAGCGATAGCGGAGTGTATACTGGCTTAACTATGCGGCATCAGAGCAGAT
TGTACTGAGAGTGCACCATATGCGGTGTGAAATACCGCACAGATGCGTAAGGAGAAAATACCGCATCAGG
CGCTCTTCCGCTTCCTCGCTCACTGACTCGCTGCGCTCGGTCGTTCGGCTGCGGCGAGCGGTATCAGCTC
ACTCAAAGGCGGTAATACGGTTATCCACAGAATCAGGGGATAACGCAGGAAAGAACATGTGAGCAAAAGG
CCAGCAAAAGGCCAGGAACCGTAAAAAGGCCGCGTTGCTGGCGTTTTTCCATAGGCTCCGCCCCCCTGAC
GAGCATCACAAAAATCGACGCTCAAGTCAGAGGTGGCGAAACCCGACAGGACTATAAAGATACCAGGCGT
TTCCCCCTGGAAGCTCCCTCGTGCGCTCTCCTGTTCCGACCCTGCCGCTTACCGGATACCTGTCCGCCTT
TCTCCCTTCGGGAAGCGTGGCGCTTTCTCATAGCTCACGCTGTAGGTATCTCAGTTCGGTGTAGGTCGTT
CGCTCCAAGCTGGGCTGTGTGCACGAACCCCCCGTTCAGCCCGACCGCTGCGCCTTATCCGGTAACTATC
GTCTTGAGTCCAACCCGGTAAGACACGACTTATCGCCACTGGCAGCAGCCACTGGTAACAGGATTAGCAG
AGCGAGGTATGTAGGCGGTGCTACAGAGTTCTTGAAGTGGTGGCCTAACTACGGCTACACTAGAAGGACA
GTATTTGGTATCTGCGCTCTGCTGAAGCCAGTTACCTTCGGAAAAAGAGTTGGTAGCTCTTGATCCGGCA
AACAAACCACCGCTGGTAGCGGTGGTTTTTTTGTTTGCAAGCAGCAGATTACGCGCAGAAAAAAAGGATC
TCAAGAAGATCCTTTGATCTTTTCTACGGGGTCTGACGCTCAGTGGAACGAAAACTCACGTTAAGGGATT
TTGGTCATGAGATTATCAAAAAGGATCTTCACCTAGATCCTTTTAAATTAAAAATGAAGTTTTAAATCAA
TCTAAAGTATATATGAGTAAACTTGGTCTGACAGTTACCAATGCTTAATCAGTGAGGCACCTATCTCAGC
GATCTGTCTATTTCGTTCATCCATAGTTGCCTGACTCCCCGTCGTGTAGATAACTACGATACGGGAGGGC
TTACCATCTGGCCCCAGTGCTGCAATGATACCGCGAGACCCACGCTCACCGGCTCCAGATTTATCAGCAA
TAAACCAGCCAGCCGGAAGGGCCGAGCGCAGAAGTGGTCCTGCAACTTTATCCGCCTCCATCCAGTCTAT
TAATTGTTGCCGGGAAGCTAGAGTAAGTAGTTCGCCAGTTAATAGTTTGCGCAACGTTGTTGCCATTGCT
ACAGGCATCGTGGTGTCACGCTCGTCGTTTGGTATGGCTTCATTCAGCTCCGGTTCCCAACGATCAAGGC
GAGTTACATGATCCCCCATGTTGTGCAAAAAAGCGGTTAGCTCCTTCGGTCCTCCGATCGTTGTCAGAAG
TAAGTTGGCCGCAGTGTTATCACTCATGGTTATGGCAGCACTGCATAATTCTCTTACTGTCATGCCATCC
GTAAGATGCTTTTCTGTGACTGGTGAGTACTCAACCAAGTCATTCTGAGAATAGTGTATGCGGCGACCGA
GTTGCTCTTGCCCGGCGTCAATACGGGATAATACCGCGCCACATAGCAGAACTTTAAAAGTGCTCATCAT
TGGAAAACGTTCTTCGGGGCGAAAACTCTCAAGGATCTTACCGCTGTTGAGATCCAGTTCGATGTAACCC
ACTCGTGCACCCAACTGATCTTCAGCATCTTTTACTTTCACCAGCGTTTCTGGGTGAGCAAAAACAGGAA
GGCAAAATGCCGCAAAAAAGGGAATAAGGGCGACACGGAAATGTTGAATACTCATACTCTTCCTTTTTCA
ATATTATTGAAGCATTTATCAGGGTTATTGTCTCATGAGCGGATACATATTTGAATGTATTTAGAAAAAT
AAACAAATAGGGGTTCCGCGCACATTTCCCCGAAAAGTGCCACCTGACGTCTAAGAAACCATTATTATCA
TGACATTAACCTATAAAAATAGGCGTATCACGAGGCCCTTTCGTCTTCAAGAATCCGTTAACGGCATTCG
CCATTCAGGCTGCGCAACTGTTGGGAAGGGCGATCGGTGCGGGCCTCTTCGCTATTACGCCAGCTGGCGA
AAGGGGGATGTGCTGCAAGGCGATTAAGTTGGGTAACGCCAGGGTTTTCCCAGTCACGACGTTGTAAAAC
GACGGCCAGTGCCAAGCTTGGCTGCAGGTCGACGGATCCCCGGGAATTC
